Addgene plasmid #103455: LSB-hsa-miR-33a-5p
Purpose: Used to sense miRNA activity using fluorescence based tools. hsa-miR-33a-5p target in 3' UTR of of mKate. miRNA activity can be measured by the repression of mKate2 relative to EBFP2 fluorescent proteins . Plasmid is inherently unstable; please see Depositor Comments
Depositing lab: Ron Weiss. Depositing organization: Massachusetts Institute of Technology. Publication: A mixed antagonistic/synergistic miRNA repression model enables accurate predictions of multi-input miRNA sensor activity. Gam JJ, Babb J, Weiss R. Nat Commun. 2018 Jun 22;9(1):2430. doi: 10.1038/s41467-018-04575-0. PubMed 29934631.
Backbone
  Vector backbone: Low Sensor Backbone (LSB)
  Vector type: Mammalian Expression, Synthetic Biology
Growth in bacteria
  Bacterial resistance: Ampicillin and Kanamycin, 100 & 50 μg/mL
  Growth temperature: 30°C
  Growth strain: NEB Stable
  Copy number: High Copy
Gene/Insert
  Gene/Insert name: hsa-miR-33a-5p target
  Species: H. sapiens (human)
  Entrez Gene: MIR33A (a.k.a. MIR33, MIRN33, MIRN33A, hsa-mir-33, hsa-mir-33a, miR-33, miRNA33A, mir-33a)
  Promoter: EF-1a
  Cloning method: Gibson Cloning
Terms and licenses: Academic/Nonprofit Terms; Industry Terms: Not Available to Industry
Depositor comments: Please note that this plasmid is inherently unstable due to a repeating poly A element. We recommend performing a diagnostic digest on multiple colonies upon receipt. The depositors would like to note the presence of several discrepancies between the depositor sequence and physical plasmid sequence. In particular, the sequences upstream and downstream of the puromycin coding region have 10 bp insertions which do not affect the ability to perform puromycin selection. The sequences for those regions within the physical plasmids are as follows: Upstream of Puro: GAATTCGACCGCCTGTCTCAAGGTGCCACC; Downstream of Puro: GCTTTGAGACTACGCGTGAATTCACTCCTC.
How to cite: LSB-hsa-miR-33a-5p was a gift from Ron Weiss (Addgene plasmid # 103455 ; http://n2t.net/addgene:103455 ; RRID:Addgene_103455)
