[The description below was written by a language model from this plasmid's Addgene catalogue record and pLannotate feature annotations shown in this document.]
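Description:
LSB-hsa-miR-33a-5p is a mammalian expression plasmid built on the Low Sensor Backbone (LSB) and designed as a two-colour fluorescent sensor of microRNA activity. It replicates in E. coli from a high-copy ColE1/pUC-type origin and carries both β-lactamase (ampicillin) and aph(3')-Ia (kanamycin) markers, with the catalogue listing dual selection. The depositor sequence is about 11 kb.

The payload consists of two parallel transcription units with the same architecture: a human EF-1α core promoter with its intron A, a fluorescent protein coding sequence flanked by attB1 and attB2 Gateway recombination scars (with an attB4 site upstream of each promoter), and a rabbit β-globin polyadenylation region. One unit expresses the red protein mKate2, and according to the record its 3' UTR holds the target site for human miR-33a-5p. This site is not separately annotated, but it would fit in the unannotated gap between attB2 and the β-globin sequence. The other unit expresses the blue protein EBFP2 without a target site and serves as an internal reference for delivery and expression. When miR-33a-5p is active in transfected cells, the mKate2 transcript is repressed, so activity is read out as a drop in mKate2 relative to EBFP2.

A puromycin N-acetyltransferase gene followed by a third β-globin poly(A) allows puromycin selection in mammalian cells, although the feature table does not identify a promoter driving it. The depositor warns that the repeated poly(A) elements make the plasmid inherently unstable. The physical plasmid also differs from the deposited sequence by short insertions flanking the puromycin coding region, which are said not to affect selection.
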