Features (pLannotate 1.2.2; 28 found; start..end, strand, type, name):
     87..675     -  rep_origin     ori: high-copy-number ColE1/pMB1/pBR322/pUC origin of replication
    846..1706    -  CDS            AmpR: β-lactamase; bla; confers resistance to ampicillin, carbenicillin, and related antibiotics
   1707..1778    -  promoter       AmpR promoter: bla
   1857..2456    +  CDS            PuroR: puromycin N-acetyltransferase; pac from Streptomyces alboniger; confers resistance to puromycin
   2461..2541    +  CDS            HBB (fragment): HBB_PONPY - Experimental evidence at transcript level: Swiss-Prot protein existence level 2. Involved in oxygen transport from the lung to the various peripheral tissues. From Pongo pygmaeus (Bornean orangutan).
   2612..2667    +  polyA_signal   β-globin poly(A) signal: rabbit β-globin polyadenylation signal (Gil and Proudfoot, 1987)
   3646..3666    +  protein_bind   attB4: mutant version of attB; core recombination site for the Gateway® BP reaction BP Clonase™
   3734..3945    +  promoter       EF-1α core promoter: core promoter for human elongation factor EF-1α
   3946..4884    +  intron         EF-1α intron A: intron upstream of the start codon of human EF-1α
   4911..4931    +  protein_bind   attB1: mutant version of attB; core recombination site for the Gateway® BP reaction BP Clonase™
   4951..5646    +  CDS            mKate2: mKate2 is a basic (constitutively fluorescent) red fluorescent protein published in 2009, derived from Entacmaea quadricolor. It is reported to be a rapidly-maturing monomer with moderate acid sensitivity.
   5666..5690    -  protein_bind   attB2: mutant version of attB; recombination site for the Gateway® BP reaction BP Clonase™
   5830..5904    +  CDS            HBB (fragment): HBB_PONPY - Experimental evidence at transcript level: Swiss-Prot protein existence level 2. Involved in oxygen transport from the lung to the various peripheral tissues. From Pongo pygmaeus (Bornean orangutan).
   5975..6030    +  polyA_signal   β-globin poly(A) signal: rabbit β-globin polyadenylation signal (Gil and Proudfoot, 1987)
   6414..6439    +  misc_feature   SA: splice acceptor site
   7111..7131    +  protein_bind   attB4: mutant version of attB; core recombination site for the Gateway® BP reaction BP Clonase™
   7199..7410    +  promoter       EF-1α core promoter: core promoter for human elongation factor EF-1α
   7411..8349    +  intron         EF-1α intron A: intron upstream of the start codon of human EF-1α
   8376..8396    +  protein_bind   attB1: mutant version of attB; core recombination site for the Gateway® BP reaction BP Clonase™
   8407..9123    +  CDS            EBFP2: EBFP2 is a basic (constitutively fluorescent) blue fluorescent protein published in 2007, derived from Aequorea victoria. It is reported to be a rapidly-maturing monomer with moderate acid sensitivity.
   9131..9155    -  protein_bind   attB2: mutant version of attB; recombination site for the Gateway® BP reaction BP Clonase™
   9159..9239    +  CDS            HBB (fragment): HBB_PONPY - Experimental evidence at transcript level: Swiss-Prot protein existence level 2. Involved in oxygen transport from the lung to the various peripheral tissues. From Pongo pygmaeus (Bornean orangutan).
   9310..9365    +  polyA_signal   β-globin poly(A) signal: rabbit β-globin polyadenylation signal (Gil and Proudfoot, 1987)
   9748..9770    -  protein_bind   lac operator (fragment): The lac repressor binds to the lac operator to inhibit transcription in E. coli. This inhibition can be relieved by adding lactose or isopropyl-β-D-thiogalactopyranoside (IPTG). lac repressor encoded by lacI
   9774..9804    -  promoter       lac promoter: promoter for the E. coli lac operon
   9819..9840    -  protein_bind   CAP binding site: CAP binding activates transcription in the presence of cAMP. E. coli catabolite activator protein
   9853..9892    -  CDS            lacI (fragment): lac repressor; lacI; The lac repressor binds to the lac operator to inhibit transcription in E. coli. This inhibition can be relieved by adding lactose or isopropyl-β-D-thiogalactopyranoside (IPTG).
  10065..10874   +  CDS            KanR: aminoglycoside phosphotransferase; aph(3')-Ia; confers resistance to kanamycin in bacteria or G418 (Geneticin®) in eukaryotes
>Addgene plasmid #103455 | LSB-hsa-miR-33a-5p | depositor full sequence | sequence record 195959 | Full Sequence
AATTGAGGGGATAACGCAGGAAAGAACATGTGAGCAAAAGGCCAGCAAAAGGCCAGGAACCGTAAAAAGG
CCGCGTTGCTGGCGTTTTTCCATAGGCTCCGCCCCCCTGACGAGCATCACAAAAATCGACGCTCAAGTCA
GAGGTGGCGAAACCCGACAGGACTATAAAGATACCAGGCGTTTCCCCCTGGAAGCTCCCTCGTGCGCTCT
CCTGTTCCGACCCTGCCGCTTACCGGATACCTGTCCGCCTTTCTCCCTTCGGGAAGCGTGGCGCTTTCTC
ATAGCTCACGCTGTAGGTATCTCAGTTCGGTGTAGGTCGTTCGCTCCAAGCTGGGCTGTGTGCACGAACC
CCCCGTTCAGCCCGACCGCTGCGCCTTATCCGGTAACTATCGTCTTGAGTCCAACCCGGTAAGACACGAC
TTATCGCCACTGGCAGCAGCCACTGGTAACAGGATTAGCAGAGCGAGGTATGTAGGCGGTGCTACAGAGT
TCTTGAAGTGGTGGCCTAACTACGGCTACACTAGAAGAACAGTATTTGGTATCTGCGCTCTGCTGAAGCC
AGTTACCTTCGGAAAAAGAGTTGGTAGCTCTTGATCCGGCAAACAAACCACCGCTGGTAGCGGTGGTTTT
TTTGTTTGCAAGCAGCAGATTACGCGCAGAAAAAAAGGATCTCAAGAAGATCCTTTGATCTTTTCTACGG
GGTCTGACGCTCAGTGGAACGAAAACTCACGTTAAGGGATTTTGGTCATGAGATTATCAAAAAGGATCTT
CACCTAGATCCTTTTAAATTAAAAATGAAGTTTTAAATCAATCTAAAGTATATATGAGTAAACTTGGTCT
GACAGTTACCAATGCTTAATCAGTGAGGCACCTATCTCAGCGATCTGTCTATTTCGTTCATCCATAGTTG
CCTGACTCCCCGTCGTGTAGATAACTACGATACGGGAGGGCTTACCATCTGGCCCCAGTGCTGCAATGAT
ACCGCGAGAACCACGCTCACCGGCTCCAGATTTATCAGCAATAAACCAGCCAGCCGGAAGGGCCGAGCGC
AGAAGTGGTCCTGCAACTTTATCCGCCTCCATCCAGTCTATTAATTGTTGCCGGGAAGCTAGAGTAAGTA
GTTCGCCAGTTAATAGTTTGCGCAACGTTGTTGCCATTGCTACAGGCATCGTGGTGTCACGCTCGTCGTT
TGGTATGGCTTCATTCAGCTCCGGTTCCCAACGATCAAGGCGAGTTACATGATCCCCCATGTTGTGCAAA
AAAGCGGTTAGCTCCTTCGGTCCTCCGATCGTTGTCAGAAGTAAGTTGGCCGCAGTGTTATCACTCATGG
TTATGGCAGCACTGCATAATTCTCTTACTGTCATGCCATCCGTAAGATGCTTTTCTGTGACTGGTGAGTA
CTCAACCAAGTCATTCTGAGAATAGTGTATGCGGCGACCGAGTTGCTCTTGCCCGGCGTCAATACGGGAT
AATACCGCGCCACATAGCAGAACTTTAAAAGTGCTCATCATTGGAAAACGTTCTTCGGGGCGAAAACTCT
CAAGGATCTTACCGCTGTTGAGATCCAGTTCGATGTAACCCACTCGTGCACCCAACTGATCTTCAGCATC
TTTTACTTTCACCAGCGTTTCTGGGTGAGCAAAAACAGGAAGGCAAAATGCCGCAAAAAAGGGAATAAGG
GCGACACGGAAATGTTGAATACTCATACTCTTCCTTTTTCAATATTATTGAAGCATTTATCAGGGTTATT
GTCTCATGAGCGGATACATATTTGAATGTAGCTCCGAATTTCTCGAGGGCTTGTCGACGACGGCGGTCTC
CGTCGTCAGGATCATGAATTCGACCCGCCTGCCACCATGACCGAGTACAAGCCCACGGTGCGCCTCGCCA
CCCGCGACGACGTCCCCCGGGCCGTACGCACCCTCGCCGCCGCGTTCGCCGACTACCCCGCCACGCGCCA
CACCGTCGACCCGGACCGCCACATCGAGCGGGTCACCGAGCTGCAAGAACTCTTCCTCACGCGCGTCGGG
CTCGACATCGGCAAGGTGTGGGTCGCGGACGACGGCGCCGCGGTGGCGGTCTGGACCACGCCGGAGAGCG
TCGAAGCGGGGGCGGTGTTCGCCGAGATCGGCCCGCGCATGGCCGAGTTGAGCGGTTCCCGGCTGGCCGC
GCAGCAACAGATGGAAGGCCTCCTGGCGCCGCACCGGCCCAAGGAGCCCGCGTGGTTCCTGGCCACCGTC
GGCGTCTCGCCCGACCACCAGGGCAAGGGTCTGGGCAGCGCCGTCGTGCTCCCCGGAGTGGAGGCGGCCG
AGCGCGCCGGGGTGCCCGCCTTCCTGGAGACATCCGCGCCCCGCAACCTCCCCTTCTACGAGCGGCTCGG
CTTCACCGTCACCGCCGACGTCGAGGTGCCCGAAGGACCGCGCACCTGGTGCATGACCCGCAAGCCCGGT
GCCTGATACGCGTGAATTCACTCCTCAGGTGCAGGCTGCCTATCAGAAGGTGGTGGCTGGTGTGGCCAAT
GCCCTGGCTCACAAATACCACTGAGATCTTTTTCCCTCTGCCAAAAATTATGGGGACATCATGAAGCCCC
TTGAGCATCTGACTTCTGGCTAATAAAGGAAATTTATTTTCATTGCAATAGTGTGTTGGAATTTTTTGTG
TCTCTCACTCGGAAGGACATATGGGAGGGCAAATCATTTAAAACATCAGAATGAGTATTTGGTTTAGAGT
TTGGCAACATATGCCCATATGCTGGCTGCCATGAACAAAGGTTGGCTATAAAGAGGTCATCAGTATATGA
AACAGCCCCCTGCTGTCCATTCCTTATTCCATAGAAAAGCCTTGACTTGAGGTTAGATTTTTTTTATATT
TTGTTTTGTGTTATTTTTTTCTTTAACATCCCTAAAATTTTCCTTACATGTTTTACTAGCCAGATTTTTC
CTCCTCTCCTGACTACTCCCAGTCATAGCTGTCCCTCTTCTCTTATGGAGATCCCTCGACCTGCAGCCCA
AGCTTGAATTCTCTAGAATTACCCTGTTATCCCTATGCTTGGTTTACCGAGCTCTTATTGGTTTTCAAAC
TTCATTGACTGTGCCCAACGCGCCTGGGAGCTCACGGGGACAGCCCCCCCCCAAAGCCCCCAGGGATGTA
ATTACGTCCCTCCCCCGCTAGGGGGCAGCAGCGAGCCGCCCGGGGCTCCGCTCCGGTCCGGCGCTCCCCC
CGCATCCCCGAGCCGGCAGCGTGCGGGGACAGCCCGGGCACGGGGAAGGTGGCACGGGATCGCTTTCCTC
TGAACGCTTCTCGCTGCTCTTTGAGCCTGCAGACACCTGGGGGGATACGGGGAAAAAGCTAGGCTGAAAG
ACCGGTTCTTAGAATGACACGCGCCTGGGAGCTCACGGGGACAGCCCCCCCCCAAAGCCCCCAGGGATGT
AATTACGTCCCTCCCCCGCTAGGGGGCAGCAGCGAGCCGCCCGGGGCTCCGCTCCGGTCCGGCGCTCCCC
CCGCATCCCCGAGCCGGCAGCGTGCGGGGACAGCCCGGGCACGGGGAAGGTGGCACGGGATCGCTTTCCT
CTGAACGCTTCTCGCTGCTCTTTGAGCCTGCAGACACCTGGGGGGATACGGGGAAAAAGCTAACTTCTGA
GACGACAACTTTGTATAGAAAAGTTGGCTCCGAATTCGCCCTTGACAGCAGAGATCCAGTTTGGTTAATT
AATTGGCTCCGGTGCCCGTCAGTGGGCAGAGCGCACATCGCCCACAGTCCCCGAGAAGTTGTGGGGAGGG
GTCGGCAATTGAACCGGTGCCTAGAGAAGGTGGCGCGGGGTAAACTGGGAAAGTGATGTCGTGTACTGGC
TCCGCCTTTTTCCCGAGGGTGGGGGAGAACCGTATATAAGTGCAGTAGTCGCCGTGAACGTTCTTTTTCG
CAACGGGTTTGCCGCCAGAACACAGGTAAGTGCCGTGTGTGGTTCCCGCGGGCCTGGCCTCTTTACGGGT
TATGGCCCTTGCGTGCCTTGAATTACTTCCACCTGGCTGCAGTACGTGATTCTTGATCCCGAGCTTCGGG
TTGGAAGTGGGTGGGAGAGTTCGAGGCCTTGCGCTTAAGGAGCCCCTTCGCCTCGTGCTTGAGTTGAGGC
CTGGCCTGGGCGCTGGGGCCGCCGCGTGCGAATCTGGTGGCACCTTCGCGCCTGTCTCGCTGCTTTCGAT
AAGTCTCTAGCCATTTAAAATTTTTGATGACCTGCTGCGACGCTTTTTTTCTGGCAAGATAGTCTTGTAA
ATGCGGGCCAAGATCTGCACACTGGTATTTCGGTTTTTGGGGCCGCGGGCGGCGACGGGGCCCGTGCGTC
CCAGCGCACATGTTCGGCGAGGCGGGGCCTGCGAGCGCGGCCACCGAGAATCGGACGGGGGTAGTCTCAA
GCTGGCCGGCCTGCTCTGGTGCCTGGCCTCGCGCCGCCGTGTATCGCCCCGCCCTGGGCGGCAAGGCTGG
CCCGGTCGGCACCAGTTGCGTGAGCGGAAAGATGGCCGCTTCCCGGCCCTGCTGCAGGGAGCTCAAAATG
GAGGACGCGGCGCTCGGGAGAGCGGGCGGGTGAGTCACCCACACAAAGGAAAAGGGCCTTTCCGTCCTCA
GCCGTCGCTTCATGTGACTCCACGGAGTACCGGGCGCCGTCCAGGCACCTCGATTAGTTCTCGAGCTTTT
GGAGTACGTCGTCTTTAGGTTGGGGGGAGGGGTTTTATGCGATGGAGTTTCCCCACACTGAGTGGGTGGA
GACTGAAGTTAGGCCAGCTTGGCACTTGATGTAATTCTCCTTGGAATTTGCCCTTTTTGAGTTTGGATCT
TGGTTCATTCTCAAGCCTCAGACAGTGGTTCAAAGTTTTTTTCTTCCATTTCAGGTGTCGTGAGAAGGGC
GAATTCGACCCAAGTTTGTACAAAAAAGCAGGCTGGATCCAGGTGCCACCATGGTGAGCGAGCTGATTAA
GGAGAACATGCACATGAAGCTGTACATGGAGGGCACCGTGAACAACCACCACTTCAAGTGCACATCCGAG
GGCGAAGGCAAGCCCTACGAGGGCACCCAGACCATGAGAATCAAGGCGGTCGAGGGCGGCCCTCTCCCCT
TCGCCTTCGACATCCTGGCTACCAGCTTCATGTACGGCAGCAAAACCTTCATCAACCACACCCAGGGCAT
CCCCGACTTCTTTAAGCAGTCCTTCCCCGAGGGCTTCACATGGGAGAGAGTCACCACATACGAAGATGGG
GGCGTGCTGACCGCTACCCAGGACACCAGCCTCCAGGACGGCTGCCTCATCTACAACGTCAAGATCAGAG
GGGTGAACTTCCCATCCAACGGCCCTGTGATGCAGAAGAAAACACTCGGCTGGGAGGCCTCCACCGAGAC
ACTGTACCCCGCTGACGGCGGCCTGGAAGGCAGAGCCGACATGGCCCTGAAGCTCGTGGGCGGGGGCCAC
CTGATCTGCAACCTTAAGACCACATACAGATCCAAGAAACCCGCTAAGAACCTCAAGATGCCCGGCGTCT
ACTATGTGGACAGGAGACTGGAAAGAATCAAGGAGGCCGACAAAGAGACATACGTCGAGCAGCACGAGGT
GGCTGTGGCCAGATACTGCGACCTCCCTAGCAAACTGGGGCACAAACTTAATTGAGAATTCTACCACCCA
GCTTTCTTGTACAAAGTGGTACGTCTCAAGACCAGAGGTCTCTGCTTCCGCGCCGTGCAATGCAACTACA
ATGCACTGCAATGCAACTACAATGCACTGCAATGCAACTACAATGCACTGCAATGCAACTACAATGCACC
AACCAGAAGAGACCTGTGCTTCACTCCTCAGGTGCAGGCTGCCTATCAGAAGGTGGTGGCTGGTGTGGCC
AATGCCCTGGCTCACAAATACCACTGAGATCTTTTTCCCTCTGCCAAAAATTATGGGGACATCATGAAGC
CCCTTGAGCATCTGACTTCTGGCTAATAAAGGAAATTTATTTTCATTGCAATAGTGTGTTGGAATTTTTT
GTGTCTCTCACTCGGAAGGACATATGGGAGGGCAAATCATTTAAAACATCAGAATGAGTATTTGGTTTAG
AGTTTGGCAACATATGCCCATATGCTGGCTGCCATGAACAAAGGTTGGCTATAAAGAGGTCATCAGTATA
TGAAACAGCCCCCTGCTGTCCATTCCTTATTCCATAGAAAAGCCTTGACTTGAGGTTAGATTTTTTTTAT
ATTTTGTTTTGTGTTATTTTTTTCTTTAACATCCCTAAAATTTTCCTTACATGTTTTACTAGCCAGATTT
TTCCTCCTCTCCTGACTACTCCCAGTCATAGCTGTCCCTCTTCTCTTATGGAGATCCCGAGCGGTGCGTT
TTTATGCTTGTAGTATTGTATAATGTTTTTAAGATCCAAGCTTCTGACCTCTTCTCTTCCTCCCACAGGG
CCTCGAGACAATTGCATCGATGGTACCAGTGAAAGTCTGCAATGAATTCGAGTTGGCGCGCCTGTCATTC
TAAATCTCTCTTTCAGCCTAAAGCTTTTTCCCCGTATCCCCCCAGGTGTCTGCAGGCTCAAAGAGCAGCG
AGAAGCGTTCAGAGGAAAGCGATCCCGTGCCACCTTCCCCGTGCCCGGGCTGTCCCCGCACGCTGCCGGC
TCGGGGATGCGGGGGGAGCGCCGGACCGGAGCGGAGCCCCGGGCGGCTCGCTGCTGCCCCCTAGCGGGGG
AGGGACGTAATTACATCCCTGGGGGCTTTGGGAGGGGGCTGTCCCCGTGAGCTCCCAGGCGCGCCTGTCA
TTCTAAATCTCTCTTTCAGCCTAAAGCTTTTTCCCCGTATCCCCCCAGGTGTCTGCAGGCTCAAAGAGCA
GCGAGAAGCGTTCAGAGGAAAGCGATCCCGTGCCACCTTCCCCGTGCCCGGGCTGTCCCCGCACGCTGCC
GGCTCGGGGATGCGGGGGGAGCGCCGGACCGGAGCGGAGCCCCGGGCGGCTCGCTGCTGCCCCCTAGCGG
GGGAGGGACGTAATTACATCCCTGGGGGCTTTGGGGGGGGGCTGTCCCCGTGAGCTCCCAGGCGCGCCAA
CTCGGTACCGTATCGATGTCGACGTTAACGCTAGTGATATCAACTTTGTATAGAAAAGTTGGCTCCGAAT
TCGCCCTTGACAGCAGAGATCCAGTTTGGTTAATTAATTGGCTCCGGTGCCCGTCAGTGGGCAGAGCGCA
CATCGCCCACAGTCCCCGAGAAGTTGTGGGGAGGGGTCGGCAATTGAACCGGTGCCTAGAGAAGGTGGCG
CGGGGTAAACTGGGAAAGTGATGTCGTGTACTGGCTCCGCCTTTTTCCCGAGGGTGGGGGAGAACCGTAT
ATAAGTGCAGTAGTCGCCGTGAACGTTCTTTTTCGCAACGGGTTTGCCGCCAGAACACAGGTAAGTGCCG
TGTGTGGTTCCCGCGGGCCTGGCCTCTTTACGGGTTATGGCCCTTGCGTGCCTTGAATTACTTCCACCTG
GCTGCAGTACGTGATTCTTGATCCCGAGCTTCGGGTTGGAAGTGGGTGGGAGAGTTCGAGGCCTTGCGCT
TAAGGAGCCCCTTCGCCTCGTGCTTGAGTTGAGGCCTGGCCTGGGCGCTGGGGCCGCCGCGTGCGAATCT
GGTGGCACCTTCGCGCCTGTCTCGCTGCTTTCGATAAGTCTCTAGCCATTTAAAATTTTTGATGACCTGC
TGCGACGCTTTTTTTCTGGCAAGATAGTCTTGTAAATGCGGGCCAAGATCTGCACACTGGTATTTCGGTT
TTTGGGGCCGCGGGCGGCGACGGGGCCCGTGCGTCCCAGCGCACATGTTCGGCGAGGCGGGGCCTGCGAG
CGCGGCCACCGAGAATCGGACGGGGGTAGTCTCAAGCTGGCCGGCCTGCTCTGGTGCCTGGCCTCGCGCC
GCCGTGTATCGCCCCGCCCTGGGCGGCAAGGCTGGCCCGGTCGGCACCAGTTGCGTGAGCGGAAAGATGG
CCGCTTCCCGGCCCTGCTGCAGGGAGCTCAAAATGGAGGACGCGGCGCTCGGGAGAGCGGGCGGGTGAGT
CACCCACACAAAGGAAAAGGGCCTTTCCGTCCTCAGCCGTCGCTTCATGTGACTCCACGGAGTACCGGGC
GCCGTCCAGGCACCTCGATTAGTTCTCGAGCTTTTGGAGTACGTCGTCTTTAGGTTGGGGGGAGGGGTTT
TATGCGATGGAGTTTCCCCACACTGAGTGGGTGGAGACTGAAGTTAGGCCAGCTTGGCACTTGATGTAAT
TCTCCTTGGAATTTGCCCTTTTTGAGTTTGGATCTTGGTTCATTCTCAAGCCTCAGACAGTGGTTCAAAG
TTTTTTTCTTCCATTTCAGGTGTCGTGAGAAGGGCGAATTCGACCCAAGTTTGTACAAAAAAGCAGGCTC
GCCACCATGGTGAGCAAGGGCGAGGAGCTGTTCACCGGGGTGGTGCCCATCCTGGTCGAGCTGGACGGCG
ACGTAAACGGCCACAAGTTCAGCGTGAGGGGCGAGGGCGAGGGCGATGCCACCAACGGCAAGCTGACCCT
GAAGTTCATCTGCACCACCGGCAAGCTGCCCGTGCCCTGGCCCACCCTCGTGACCACCCTGAGCCACGGC
GTGCAGTGCTTCGCCCGCTACCCCGACCACATGAAGCAGCACGACTTCTTCAAGTCCGCCATGCCCGAAG
GCTACGTCCAGGAGCGCACCATCTTCTTCAAGGACGACGGCACCTACAAGACCCGCGCCGAGGTGAAGTT
CGAGGGCGACACCCTAGTGAACCGCATCGAGCTGAAGGGCGTCGACTTCAAGGAGGACGGCAACATCCTG
GGGCACAAGCTGGAGTACAACTTCAACAGCCACAACATCTATATCATGGCCGTCAAGCAGAAGAACGGCA
TCAAGGTGAACTTCAAGATCCGCCACAACGTGGAGGACGGCAGCGTGCAGCTCGCCGACCACTACCAGCA
GAACACCCCCATCGGCGACGGCCCCGTGCTGCTGCCCGACAGCCACTACCTGAGCACCCAGTCCGTGCTG
AGCAAAGACCCCAACGAGAAGCGCGATCACATGGTCCTGCTGGAGTTCCGCACCGCCGCCGGGATCACTC
TCGGCATGGACGAGCTGTACAAGTAATACCACCCAGCTTTCTTGTACAAAGTGGTACGCGTGAATTCACT
CCTCAGGTGCAGGCTGCCTATCAGAAGGTGGTGGCTGGTGTGGCCAATGCCCTGGCTCACAAATACCACT
GAGATCTTTTTCCCTCTGCCAAAAATTATGGGGACATCATGAAGCCCCTTGAGCATCTGACTTCTGGCTA
ATAAAGGAAATTTATTTTCATTGCAATAGTGTGTTGGAATTTTTTGTGTCTCTCACTCGGAAGGACATAT
GGGAGGGCAAATCATTTAAAACATCAGAATGAGTATTTGGTTTAGAGTTTGGCAACATATGCCCATATGC
TGGCTGCCATGAACAAAGGTTGGCTATAAAGAGGTCATCAGTATATGAAACAGCCCCCTGCTGTCCATTC
CTTATTCCATAGAAAAGCCTTGACTTGAGGTTAGATTTTTTTTATATTTTGTTTTGTGTTATTTTTTTCT
TTAACATCCCTAAAATTTTCCTTACATGTTTTACTAGCCAGATTTTTCCTCCTCTCCTGACTACTCCCAG
TCATAGCTGTCCCTCTTCTCTTATGGAGATCCCTCGACCTGCAGCCCAAGCTTGGCGTAATCATGGTCAT
AGCTGTTTCCTGTGTGAAATTGTTATCCGCTCACAATTCCACACAACATACGAGCCGGAAGCATAAAGTG
TAAAGCCTGGGGTGCCTAATGAGTGAGCTAACTCACATTAATTGCGTTGCGCTCACTGCCCGCTTTCCAG
TCGGGAAACCTGTCGTGCCAGCGGATCGACAGTACTAAGCTTGGTCTAATACCCAATCTCTCGTCTTATC
CAGATGTTTTATACGCCTCTGGCCCGTGTCTCAAAATCTCTGATGTTACATTGCACAAGATAAAATAATA
TCATCATGAACAATAAAACTGTCTGCTTACATAAACAGTAATACAAGGGGTGTTATGAGCCATATTCAAC
GGGAAACGTCGAGGCCGCGATTAAATTCCAACATGGATGCTGATTTATATGGGTATAAATGGGCTCGCGA
TAATGTCGGGCAATCAGGTGCGACAATCTATCGCTTGTATGGGAAGCCCGATGCGCCAGAGTTGTTTCTG
AAACATGGCAAAGGTAGCGTTGCCAATGATGTTACAGATGAGATGGTCAGACTAAACTGGCTGACGGAAT
TTATGCCTCTTCCGACCATCAAGCATTTTATCCGTACTCCTGATGATGCATGGTTACTCACCACTGCGAT
CCCCGGAAAAACAGCATTCCAGGTATTAGAAGAATATCCTGATTCAGGTGAAAATATTGTTGATGCGCTG
GCAGTGTTCCTGCGCCGGTTGCATTCGATTCCTGTTTGTAATTGTCCTTTTAACAGCGATCGCGTATTTC
GTCTCGCTCAGGCGCAATCACGAATGAATAACGGTTTGGTTGATGCGAGTGATTTTGATGACGAGCGTAA
TGGCTGGCCTGTTGAACAAGTCTGGAAAGAAATGCATAAACTTTTGCCATTCTCACCGGATTCAGTCGTC
ACTCATGGTGATTTCTCACTTGATAACCTTATTTTTGACGAGGGGAAATTAATAGGTTGTATTGATGTTG
GACGAGTCGGAATCGCAGACCGATACCAGGATCTTGCCATCCTATGGAACTGCCTCGGTGAGTTTTCTCC
TTCATTACAGAAACGGCTTTTTCAAAAATATGGTATTGATAATCCTGATATGAATAAATTGCAGTTTCAT
TTGATGCTCGATGAGTTTTTCTAATCAGAATTGGTTAATTGGTTGTAACACTGGCAGAGCATTACGCTGA
CTTGACGGGACGGCGCAAGCTCATGACCAAAATCCCTTAACGTGAGTTACGCGTCGTTCCACTGAGCGTC
AGAGGTATCACTAGTATTACAGAGGTAAGTTATAACAGTCGCCTAACCC
