>Addgene plasmid #103455 | LSB-hsa-miR-33a-5p | depositor partial sequence | sequence record 195960 | hsa-miR-33a-5p target
TGCAATGCAACTACAATGCAC
