>Addgene plasmid #103455 | LSB-hsa-miR-33a-5p | addgene partial sequence | sequence record 270704 | mKate2-F 5'-ACCCGCTAAGAACCTCAAGA-3'
AATCAAGGAGGCCGACAAAGAGACATACGTCGAGCAGCACGAGGTGGCTGTGGCCAGATACTGCGACCTC
CCTAGCAAACTGGGGCACAAACTTAATTGAGAATTCTACCACCCAGCTTTCTTGTACAAAGTGGTACGTC
TCAAGACCAGAGGTCTCTGCTTCCGCGCCGTGCAATGCAACTACAATGCACTGCAATGCAACTACAATGC
ACTGCAATGCAACTACAATGCACTGCAATGCAACTACAATGCACCAACCAGAAGAGACCTGTGCTTCACT
CCTCAGGTGCAGGCTGCCTATCAGAAGGTGGTGGCTGGTGTGGCCAATGCCCTGGCTCACAAATACCACT
GAGATCTTTTTCCCTCTGCCAAAAATTATGGGGACATCATGAAGCCCCTTGAGCATCTGACTTCTGGCTA
ATAAAGGAAATTTATTTTCATTGCAATAGTGTGTTGGAATTTTTTGTGTCTCTCACTCGGAAGGACATAT
GGGAGGGCAAATCATTTAAAACATCAGAATGAGTATTTGGTTTAGAGTTTGGCAACATATGCCCATATGC
TGGCTGCCATGAACAAAGGTTGGCTATAAAGAGGTCATCAGTAT
